LOCUS       Exported 7170 bp ds-DNA circular SYN 12-MAY-2021
DEFINITION  AAV plasmid with PITX3 (Ple253) promoter driving expression of iCre.
            .
ACCESSION   .
VERSION     .
KEYWORDS    pEMS1983
SOURCE      synthetic DNA construct
  ORGANISM  synthetic DNA construct
REFERENCE   1 (bases 1 to 7170)
  AUTHORS   Simpson E, Korecki AJ, Fornes O, McGill TJ, Cueva-Vargas JL,
            Agostinone J, Farkas RA, Hickmott JW, Lam SL, Mathelier A, Renner
            LM, Stoddard J, Zhou M, Di Polo A, Neuringer M, Wasserman WW
  TITLE     New MiniPromoter Ple345 (NEFL) Drives Strong and Specific Expression
            in Retinal Ganglion Cells of Mouse and Primate Retina.
  JOURNAL   Hum Gene Ther. 2018 Jul 31. doi: 10.1089/hum.2018.118.
  PUBMED    30062914
REFERENCE   2 (bases 1 to 7170)
  AUTHORS   .
  TITLE     Direct Submission
  JOURNAL   Exported May 12, 2021 from SnapGene Server 1.1.58
            http://www.snapgene.com
FEATURES             Location/Qualifiers
     source          1..7170
                     /organism="synthetic DNA construct"
                     /mol_type="other DNA"
     repeat_region   1..130
                     /label=AAV2 ITR
     intron          2727..2859
                     /label=chimeric intron
                     /note="chimera between introns from human beta-globin and
                     immunoglobulin heavy chain genes"
     primer_bind     2842..2861
                     /label=pMT2-F
                     /note="Synthetic intron, forward primer"
     polyA_signal    3940..4061
                     /label=SV40 poly(A) signal
                     /note="SV40 polyadenylation signal"
     primer_bind     complement(3951..3970)
                     /label=EBV-rev
                     /note="SV40 polyA terminator, reverse primer"
     primer_bind     4005..4024
                     /label=SV40pA-R
                     /note="SV40 polyA, reverse primer"
     repeat_region   4231..4360
                     /label=AAV2 ITR
     primer_bind     complement(4379..4396)
                     /label=M13 Forward
                     /note="In lacZ gene. Also called M13-F20 or M13 (-21)
                     Forward"
     primer_bind     complement(4379..4395)
                     /label=M13 fwd
                     /note="common sequencing primer, one of multiple similar
                     variants"
     primer_bind     complement(4388..4410)
                     /label=M13/pUC Forward
                     /note="In lacZ gene"
     rep_origin      4537..4992
                     /direction=RIGHT
                     /label=f1 ori
                     /note="f1 bacteriophage origin of replication; arrow
                     indicates direction of (+) strand synthesis"
     primer_bind     complement(4624..4643)
                     /label=F1ori-R
                     /note="F1 origin, reverse primer"
     primer_bind     4834..4855
                     /label=F1ori-F
                     /note="F1 origin, forward primer"
     promoter        5018..5122
                     /gene="bla"
                     /label=AmpR promoter
     CDS             5123..5983
                     /codon_start=1
                     /gene="bla"
                     /product="beta-lactamase"
                     /label=AmpR
                     /note="confers resistance to ampicillin, carbenicillin, and
                     related antibiotics"
                     /translation="MSIQHFRVALIPFFAAFCLPVFAHPETLVKVKDAEDQLGARVGYI
                     ELDLNSGKILESFRPEERFPMMSTFKVLLCGAVLSRIDAGQEQLGRRIHYSQNDLVEYS
                     PVTEKHLTDGMTVRELCSAAITMSDNTAANLLLTTIGGPKELTAFLHNMGDHVTRLDRW
                     EPELNEAIPNDERDTTMPVAMATTLRKLLTGELLTLASRQQLIDWMEADKVAGPLLRSA
                     LPAGWFIADKSGAGERGSRGIIAALGPDGKPSRIVVIYTTGSQATMDERNRQIAEIGAS
                     LIKHW"
     primer_bind     complement(5341..5360)
                     /label=Amp-R
                     /note="Ampicillin resistance gene, reverse primer"
     rep_origin      6154..6742
                     /direction=RIGHT
                     /label=ori
                     /note="high-copy-number ColE1/pMB1/pBR322/pUC origin of
                     replication"
     primer_bind     6643..6662
                     /label=pBR322ori-F
                     /note="pBR322 origin, forward primer"
     primer_bind     6896..6913
                     /label=L4440
                     /note="L4440 vector, forward primer"
     protein_bind    7030..7051
                     /label=CAP binding site
                     /bound_moiety="E. coli catabolite activator protein"
                     /note="CAP binding activates transcription in the presence
                     of cAMP."
     promoter        7066..7096
                     /label=lac promoter
                     /note="promoter for the E. coli lac operon"
     protein_bind    7104..7120
                     /label=lac operator
                     /bound_moiety="lac repressor encoded by lacI"
                     /note="The lac repressor binds to the lac operator to
                     inhibit transcription in E. coli. This inhibition can be
                     relieved by adding lactose or
                     isopropyl-beta-D-thiogalactopyranoside (IPTG)."
     primer_bind     7109..7131
                     /label=M13/pUC Reverse
                     /note="In lacZ gene"
     primer_bind     7128..7144
                     /label=M13 rev
                     /note="common sequencing primer, one of multiple similar
                     variants"
     primer_bind     7128..7144
                     /label=M13 Reverse
                     /note="In lacZ gene. Also called M13-rev"
ORIGIN
        1 ctgcgcgctc gctcgctcac tgaggccgcc cgggcaaagc ccgggcgtcg ggcgaccttt
       61 ggtcgcccgg cctcagtgag cgagcgagcg cgcagagagg gagtggccaa ctccatcact
      121 aggggttcct tgtagttaat gattaacccg ccatgctact tatctacgta gccatgctct
      181 aggaagatcg gaattcccta ggccggccac ctggccacga tgctctagtg taaagcaccc
      241 atcagatatc agacgtgaag aacccctcag taacttccta cacctgcaca ttgggcttct
      301 ggtcggtggg tccagctgag gatctagcct ctatcaccca aagagagtca gggaaagagg
      361 atataccatc atagcacctc tttccacatt acctcaaagc cattttcctc ttcatttgaa
      421 aactgagagt tggtgtcctg ggcctgtctc agattgagag gtcctggaaa gccgattgga
      481 aaatcctcta agtgggccaa aaatttctgc tcgccaatat ctacttctac atacctccag
      541 aaattcatca ttctaaaagc atgtgattgt gcaatagaga tggggaggag agagatgaca
      601 attccctagt ccctcctaac cactaatcat catcttacca ggcagaacat cttcctcata
      661 gatttcagtg tgacatttat tgagattcta cattatgcct gggaataaca gacatggtcc
      721 ttaccctcct aaattttatt atcatagcag acaacacata agctgatccc ttcaatatgg
      781 tgggtggtgt aatagaaggt atacactgag ggtcatgaga gcaaggggct aaactgagag
      841 ttcagaaaag gcttcccaga gaaaataaga cttgagtgga acattggagg agtaggaatt
      901 gacaatataa agatgggtta ctttcacagg aagggccaga ggtgtgcagg acactactag
      961 gaaattggag atgaagacaa ggtcaggtcc tgaaggtctt gtatgccagg ctagggagct
     1021 tgacctttat cctaagggca atgggagtca ctgaacagtc aagacatgac tgctcagatt
     1081 tgccttaggg gcatattgtg tgactgggct taggctcttt tttttttttt tgagacagag
     1141 tcttgctctg tcgcccagtc tggagtgcag tggcgcgatc tcagctcact gcaagctctg
     1201 cctcctgggt tcacgccatt cttcttcctc agcctcccca gtagctgaga ctacaggcac
     1261 ccgccaccaa gcccggctaa ttttttgtat tttttagtag agatggggtt tcaccgtgtt
     1321 agccagggtg gtctcaatct cctgaccttg tgatccgccc gcctcggcct cccaaagtgc
     1381 tgggattaca ggcatgagcc acagtgtctg gcctgggctt aggctcttcg gagcacccaa
     1441 gcaacatagc ctaactggga gaagagaagg agcctgtttc ctggaaattg aggcctaagt
     1501 cagagagggc cgaagtcaca gtctgccagg atgttccttg gtcatctgtc ctgtcccttg
     1561 caaattccta accagcaggc accaaggcca caccttgccc acaggactta acctggtacc
     1621 accagcgaga aaccagccct gctgaaggag ggagagcaca gcctaagcaa gacaagggta
     1681 cagactgaaa ggcaatgcct ttggagtgcc cagcccaagc cctgagatcc agcaggaacc
     1741 tcctcttaat tgttttgcgc ggggagggag atgatagtta ctcgtccaag ttcactcagt
     1801 gatggtgcag ttcgtggcag cgttggaata ctactttggt ttgtatcatt ccaaaccctg
     1861 ctgtctccac gaagtcacct tccttggaga agaaggggga aatgaagaag aggaaagata
     1921 tgaggaaaga ggagcagaga gaaagagaaa tgagtctttt aaagtggcag aggaaggaga
     1981 atggtaaaca gcaggagcga agcggctgag gagaaagaag aggaaagaaa ggcgagacgt
     2041 gggaggattg gaacagagac aaaagggagg agagacggac agcgacaagt ggagaaaatc
     2101 ggcgaaactt gagtggcaga gaagtctgag cgctgagacc cggcggcccc gtgcgccttc
     2161 ccacctggcg ccgatccact ttcctcgggg tagcggccca acccacttcg ctgccagccg
     2221 atccctttta cccgtggcta ccgggaccac tctactctcg cccacttggc tctgcctaag
     2281 cgtcctagcc ggagcgcggt ctctgccacg tggggagggg cgcggccgag ttgctgaaga
     2341 gcgcttctga ttggccagag ggcggggttc ttggcgtctc gccggccaga cccctccctc
     2401 aaaggcgggg cctggagatc cacagctgga aagggcggag ccccagcagg acagctggaa
     2461 aggggcgggg cctgacgcgc gcggctcgcc gcggcgggct gggggcgccc tggtctgcca
     2521 taaagtgaat gggcgccggc tgggggtggc agtacgcggt gaggctcact ccctccgaga
     2581 gtccaggagc gcccgagcgg agaggcggcc cgggagcagg ggggcggccc ccactccggc
     2641 cgggtgcccg gcccctggcc cctgcctgcc ctctagatcg ccgccgcagc cgggcgcgcc
     2701 gaagttggtc gtgaggcact gggcaggtaa gtatcaaggt tacaagacag gtttaaggag
     2761 accaatagaa actgggcttg tcgagacaga gaagactctt gcgtttctga taggcaccta
     2821 ttggtcttac tgacatccac tttgcctttc tctccacagg tgtccactcc caggcggccg
     2881 ccaccatgtc caacctgctg actgtgcacc aaaacctgcc tgccctccct gtggatgcca
     2941 cctctgatga agtcaggaag aacctgatgg acatgttcag ggacaggcag gccttctctg
     3001 aacacacctg gaagatgctc ctgtctgtgt gcagatcctg ggctgcctgg tgcaagctga
     3061 acaacaggaa atggttccct gctgaacctg aggatgtgag ggactacctc ctgtacctgc
     3121 aagccagagg cctggctgtg aagaccatcc aacagcacct gggccagctc aacatgctgc
     3181 acaggagatc tggcctgcct cgcccttctg actccaatgc tgtgtccctg gtgatgagga
     3241 gaatcagaaa ggagaatgtg gatgctgggg agagagccaa gcaggccctg gcctttgaac
     3301 gcactgactt tgaccaagtc agatccctga tggagaactc tgacagatgc caggacatca
     3361 ggaacctggc cttcctgggc attgcctaca acaccctgct gcgcattgcc gaaattgcca
     3421 gaatcagagt gaaggacatc tcccgcaccg atggtgggag aatgctgatc cacattggca
     3481 ggaccaagac cctggtgtcc acagctggtg tggagaaggc cctgtccctg ggggttacca
     3541 agctggtgga gagatggatc tctgtgtctg gtgtggctga tgaccccaac aactacctgt
     3601 tctgccgggt cagaaagaat ggtgtggctg ccccttctgc cacctcccaa ctgtccaccc
     3661 gggccctgga agggatcttt gaggccaccc accgcctgat ctatggtgcc aaggatgact
     3721 ctgggcagag atacctggcc tggtctggcc actctgccag agtgggtgct gccagggaca
     3781 tggccagggc tggtgtgtcc atccctgaaa tcatgcaggc tggtggctgg accaatgtga
     3841 acatagtgat gaactacatc agaaacctgg actctgagac tggggccatg gtgaggctgc
     3901 tcgaggatgg ggactgagcg gccgcgatcg cagacatgat aagatacatt gatgagtttg
     3961 gacaaaccac aactagaatg cagtgaaaaa aatgctttat ttgtgaaatt tgtgatgcta
     4021 ttgctttatt tgtaaccatt ataagctgca ataaacaagt taacaacaac aattgcattc
     4081 attttatgtt tcaggttcag ggggagatgt gggaggtttt ttaaagcaag taaaacctct
     4141 acaaatgtgg taggtcgaaa ttcccgataa ggatcttcct agagcatggc tacgtagata
     4201 agtagcatgg cgggttaatc attaactaca aggaacccct agtgatggag ttggccactc
     4261 cctctctgcg cgctcgctcg ctcactgagg ccgggcgacc aaaggtcgcc cgacgcccgg
     4321 gctttgcccg ggcggcctca gtgagcgagc gagcgcgcag ccttaattaa cctaattcac
     4381 tggccgtcgt tttacaacgt cgtgactggg aaaaccctgg cgttacccaa cttaatcgcc
     4441 ttgcagcaca tccccctttc gccagctggc gtaatagcga agaggcccgc accgatcgcc
     4501 cttcccaaca gttgcgcagc ctgaatggcg aatgggnnnn nnnnnnnnnn nnnnnnnnnn
     4561 nnnnnnnnnn nnnnnnnnnn nnnnnnnnnn nnnnnnnnnn nnnnnnnnnn nnnnnnnnnn
     4621 nnnnnnnnnn nnnnnnnnnn nnnnnnnnnn nnnnnnnnnn cnnnnnnnnn nnnnnnnnnn
     4681 nnnnnnnnnn nnnnnnnnnn nnnnnnnnnn nnnnnnnnnn nnnnnnnnnn nnnnnnnnnn
     4741 nnnnnnnnnn nnannnnnnn nnnnnnnnnn nnnnnnnnnn nnnnnnnnnn nnnnnnnnnn
     4801 nncctttgac gttggagtcc acgttcttta atagtggact cttgttccaa actggaacaa
     4861 cactcaaccc tatctcggtc tattcttttg atttataagg gattttgccg atttcggcct
     4921 attggttaaa aaatgagctg atttaacaaa aatttaacgc gaattttaac aaaatattaa
     4981 cgcttacaat ttaggtggca cttttcgggg aaatgtgcgc ggaaccccta tttgtttatt
     5041 tttctaaata cattcaaata tgtatccgct catgagacaa taaccctgat aaatgcttca
     5101 ataatattga aaaaggaaga gtatgagtat tcaacatttc cgtgtcgccc ttattccctt
     5161 ttttgcggca ttttgccttc ctgtttttgc tcacccagaa acgctggtga aagtaaaaga
     5221 tgctgaagat cagttgggtg cacgagtggg ttacatcgaa ctggatctca acagcggtaa
     5281 gatccttgag agttttcgcc ccgaagaacg ttttccaatg atgagcactt ttaaagttct
     5341 gctatgtggc gcggtattat cccgtattga cgccgggcaa gagcaactcg gtcgccgcat
     5401 acactattct cagaatgact tggttgagta ctcaccagtc acagaaaagc atcttacgga
     5461 tggcatgaca gtaagagaat tatgcagtgc tgccataacc atgagtgata acactgcggc
     5521 caacttactt ctgacaacga tcggaggacc gaaggagcta accgcttttt tgcacaacat
     5581 gggggatcat gtaactcgcc ttgatcgttg ggaaccggag ctgaatgaag ccataccaaa
     5641 cgacgagcgt gacaccacga tgcctgtagc aatggcaaca acgttgcgca aactattaac
     5701 tggcgaacta cttactctag cttcccggca acaattaata gactggatgg aggcggataa
     5761 agttgcagga ccacttctgc gctcggccct tccggctggc tggtttattg ctgataaatc
     5821 tggagccggt gagcgtgggt ctcgcggtat cattgcagca ctggggccag atggtaagcc
     5881 ctcccgtatc gtagttatct acacgacggg gagtcaggca actatggatg aacgaaatag
     5941 acagatcgct gagataggtg cctcactgat taagcattgg taactgtcag accaagttta
     6001 ctcatatata ctttagattg atttaaaact tcatttttaa tttaaaagga tctaggtgaa
     6061 gatccttttt gataatctca tgaccaaaat cccttaacgt gagttttcgt tccactgagc
     6121 gtcagacccc gtagaaaaga tcaaaggatc ttcttgagat cctttttttc tgcgcgtaat
     6181 ctgctgcttg caaacaaaaa aaccaccgct accagcggtg gtttgtttgc cggatcaaga
     6241 gctaccaact ctttttccga aggtaactgg cttcagcaga gcgcagatac caaatactgt
     6301 tcttctagtg tagccgtagt taggccacca cttcaagaac tctgtagcac cgcctacata
     6361 cctcgctctg ctaatcctgt taccagtggc tgctgccagt ggcgataagt cgtgtcttac
     6421 cgggttggac tcaagacgat agttaccgga taaggcgcag cggtcgggct gaacgggggg
     6481 ttcgtgcaca cagcccagct tggagcgaac gacctacacc gaactgagat acctacagcg
     6541 tgagctatga gaaagcgcca cgcttcccga agggagaaag gcggacaggt atccggtaag
     6601 cggcagggtc ggaacaggag agcgcacgag ggagcttcca gggggaaacg cctggtatct
     6661 ttatagtcct gtcgggtttc gccacctctg acttgagcgt cgatttttgt gatgctcgtc
     6721 aggggggcgg agcctatgga aaaacgccag caacgcggcc tttttacggt tcctggcctt
     6781 ttgctggcct tttgctcaca tgttctttcc tgcgttatcc cctgattctg tggataaccg
     6841 tattaccgcc tttgagtgag ctgataccgc tcgccgcagc cgaacgaccg agcgcagcga
     6901 gtcagtgagc gaggaagcgg aagagcgccc aatacgcaaa ccgcctctcc ccgcgcgttg
     6961 gccgattcat taatgcagct ggcacgacag gtttcccgac tggaaagcgg gcagtgagcg
     7021 caacgcaatt aatgtgagtt agctcactca ttaggcaccc caggctttac actttatgct
     7081 tccggctcgt atgttgtgtg gaattgtgag cggataacaa tttcacacag gaaacagcta
     7141 tgaccatgat tacgccagat ttaattaagg
//
