[The description below was written by a language model from this plasmid's Addgene catalogue record and the feature table of its GenBank file.]
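Description:
pEMS1983 is a 7,170 bp single-stranded AAV (ssAAV) transfer plasmid built on an AAV2 backbone and intended for mammalian expression after packaging into recombinant AAV. Two AAV2 inverted terminal repeats bracket the roughly 4.4 kb vector genome; these are the cis elements needed for replication and encapsidation when rep, cap and helper functions are supplied in trans. Outside the ITRs, the bacterial backbone carries a ColE1/pUC-type origin, an f1 phage origin, an ampicillin resistance gene (beta-lactamase with its own promoter), and remnants of the lac promoter/operator region with M13 primer sites. Although the origin is annotated as a high-copy type, the catalogue lists the plasmid as low copy and names a recombination-deficient strain for propagation, which is consistent with the usual concern about ITR instability.

The payload is the Ple253 MiniPromoter, a compact synthetic regulatory sequence designed from the human PITX3 gene, driving iCre, a codon-improved Cre recombinase. The feature table does not annotate either the MiniPromoter or the iCre coding sequence. By position, the promoter presumably occupies the unannotated stretch between the left ITR and the chimeric beta-globin/immunoglobulin intron, and iCre the gap between that intron and the SV40 polyadenylation signal. The intron is a standard element for enhancing transcript processing and expression, and the SV40 signal terminates the message.

The construct belongs to a series of MiniPromoter vectors for restricted, cell-type-specific expression from AAV. Delivering iCre under Ple253 would let users recombine loxP-flanked alleles or reporters in cells where the PITX3-derived promoter is active. The record does not specify the target cell population.
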