Addgene plasmid #49114: pEMS1983
Purpose: AAV plasmid with PITX3 (Ple253) promoter driving expression of iCre.
Depositing lab: Elizabeth Simpson. Depositing organization: University of British Columbia. Publication: New MiniPromoter Ple345 (NEFL) Drives Strong and Specific Expression in Retinal Ganglion Cells of Mouse and Primate Retina. Simpson E, Korecki AJ, Fornes O, McGill TJ, Cueva-Vargas JL, Agostinone J, Farkas RA, Hickmott JW, Lam SL, Mathelier A, Renner LM, Stoddard J, Zhou M, Di Polo A, Neuringer M, Wasserman WW. Hum Gene Ther. 2018 Jul 31. doi: 10.1089/hum.2018.118. PubMed 30062914.
Backbone
  Vector backbone: AAV2
  Vector type: Mammalian Expression, AAV
Growth in bacteria
  Bacterial resistance: Ampicillin, 100 μg/mL
  Growth temperature: 30°C
  Growth strain: Stbl2
  Copy number: Low Copy
Gene/Insert
  Gene/Insert name: ssAAV-Ple253-iCre (alt name: iCre)
  Species: Synthetic
  Promoter: PITX3
  Cloning method: Restriction Enzyme; 5′ cloning site Unknown (unknown if destroyed); 3′ cloning site Unknown (unknown if destroyed)
Terms and licenses: Academic/Nonprofit Terms; Industry Terms: Not Available to Industry
Depositor comments: Please see the annotated GenBank file and the additional image file for the specific location of the minipromoter in this plasmid.
How to cite: pEMS1983 was a gift from Elizabeth Simpson (Addgene plasmid # 49114 ; http://n2t.net/addgene:49114 ; RRID:Addgene_49114)
