>Addgene plasmid #49114 | pEMS1983 | addgene partial sequence | sequence record 83013 | EBV-rev 5'-GTGGTTTGTCCAAACTCATC-3'
TGCGATCGCGGCCGCTCAGTCCCCATCCTCGAGCAGCCTCACCATGGCCCCAGTCTCAGAGTCCAGGTTT
CTGATGTAGTTCATCACTATGTTCACATTGGTCCAGCCACCAGCCTGCATGATTTCAGGGATGGACACAC
CAGCCCTGGCCATGTCCCTGGCAGCACCCACTCTGGCAGAGTGGCCAGACCAGGCCAGGTATCTCTGCCC
AGAGTCATCCTTGGCACCATAGATCAGGCGGTGGGTGGCCTCAAAGATCCCTTCCAGGGCCCGGGTGGAC
AGTTGGGAGGTGGCAGAAGGGGCAGCCACACCATTCTTTCTGACCCGGCAGAACAGGTAGTTGTTGGGGT
CATCAGCCACACCAGACACAGAGATCCATCTCTCCACCAGCTTGGTAACCCCCAGGGACAGGGCCTTCTC
CACACCAGCTGTGGACACCAGGGTCTTGGTCCTGCCAATGTGGATCAGCATTCTCCCACCATCGGTGCGG
GAGATGTCCTTCACTCTGATTCTGGCAATTTCGGCAATGCGCAGCAGGGTGTTGTAGGCAATGCCCAGGA
AGGCCAGGTTCCTGATGTCCTGGCATCTGTCAGAGTTCTCCATCAGGGATCTGACTTGGTCAAAGTCAGT
GCGTTCAAAGGCCAGGGCCTGCTTGGCTCTCTCCCCAGCATCCACATTCTCCTTTCTGATTCTCCTCATC
ACCAGGGACACAGCATTGGAGTCAGAAGGGCGAGGCAGGCCAGATCTCCTGTGCAGCATGTTGAGCTGGC
CCAGGTGCTGTTGGATGGTCTTCACAGCCAGGCCTCTGGCTTGCA
