>Addgene plasmid #49114 | pEMS1983 | addgene partial sequence | sequence record 87720 | pCAGGS-3 5'-TCCTTAAACCTGTCTTGTAA-3'
CTCACGACCAACTTCGGCGCGCCCGGCTGCGGCGGCGATCTAGAGGGCAGGCAGGGGCCAGGGGCCGGGC
ACCCGGCCGGAGTGGGGGCCGCCCCCCTGCTCCCGGGCCGCCTCTCCGCTCGGGCGCTCCTGGACTCTCG
GAGGGAGTGAGCCTCACCGCGTACTGCCACCCCCAGCCGGCGCCCATTCACTTTATGGCAGACCAGGGCG
CCCCCAGCCCGCCGCGGCGAGCCGCGCGCGTCAGGCCCCGCCCCTTTCCAGCTGTCCTGCTGGGGCTCCG
CCCTTTCCAGCTGTGGATCTCCAGGCCCCGCCTTTGAGGGAGGGGTCTGGCCGGCGAGACGCCAAGAACC
CCGCCCTCTGGCCAATCAGAAGCGCTCTTCAGCAACTCGGCCGCGCCCCTCCCCACGTGGCAGAGACCGC
GCTCCGGCTAGGACGCTTAGGCAGAGCCAAGTGGGCGAGAGTAGAGTGGTCCCGGTAGCCACGGGTAAAA
GGGATCGGCTGGCAGCGAAGTGGGTTGGGCCGCTACCCCGAGGAAAGTGGATCGGCGCCAGGTGGGAAGG
CGCACGGGGCCGCCGGGTCTCAGCGCTCAGACTTCTCTGCCACTCAAGTTTCGCCGATTTTCTCCACTTG
TCGCTGTCCGTCTCTCCTCCCTTTTGTCTCTGTTCCAATCCTCCCACGTCTCGCCTTTCTTTCCTCTTCT
TTCTCCTCAGCCGCTTCGCTCCTGCTGTTTACCATTCTCCTTCCTCTGCCACTTTAAAAGACTCATTTCT
CTTTCTCTCTGCTCCTCTTTCCTCATATCTTTCCTCTTCTTCATTTCCCCCTTCTTCTCCAAGGAAGGTG
ACTTCGTGGAGACAGCAGGGTTTGGAATGATACAAACCAAAGTAGTATTCCAACGCTGCCACGAACTGCA
CCATCACTGAGTGAACTTGGACGAGTAACTATCATCTCCCTCCC
